>Addgene plasmid #40419 | LRRK2_1867_2161_V2048S | depositor full sequence | sequence record 52096 | LRRK2_1867_2161_V2048S sequence 9085 bps
GGAACGGCTCCGCCCACTATTAATGAAATTAAAAATTCCAATTTTAAAAAACGCAGCAAGAGAAACATTT
GTATGAAAGAATGCGTAGAAGGAAAGAAAAATGTCGTCGACATGCTGAACAACAAGATTAATATGCCTCC
GTGTATAAAAAAAATATTGAACGATTTGAAAGAAAACAATGTACCGCGCGGCGGTATGTACAGGAAGAGG
TTTATACTAAACTGTTACATTGCAAACGTGGTTTCGTGTGCCAAGTGTGAAAACCGATGTTTAATCAAGG
CTCTGACGCATTTCTACAACCACGACTCCAAGTGTGTGGGTGAAGTCATGCATCTTTTAATCAAATCCCA
AGATGTGTATAAACCACCAAACTGCCAAAAAATGAAAACTGTCGACAAGCTCTGTCCGTTTGCTGGCAAC
TGCAAGGGTCTCAATCCTATTTGTAATTATTGAATAATAAAACAATTATAAATGCTAAATTTGTTTTTTA
TTAACGATACAAACCAAACGCAACAAGAACATTTGTAGTATTATCTATAATTGAAAACGCGTAGTTATAA
TCGCTGAGGTAATATTTAAAATCATTTTCAAATGATTCACAGTTAATTTGCGACAATATAATTTTATTTT
CACATAAACTAGACGCCTTGTCGTCTTCTTCTTCGTATTCCTTCTCTTTTTCATTTTTCTCTTCATAAAA
ATTAACATAGTTATTATCGTATCCATATATGTATCTATCGTATAGAGTAAATTTTTTGTTGTCATAAATA
TATATGTCTTTTTTAATGGGGTGTATAGTACCGCTGCGCATAGTTTTTCTGTAATTTACAACAGTGCTAT
TTTCTGGTAGTTCTTCGGAGTGTGTTGCTTTAATTATTAAATTTATATAATCAATGAATTTGGGATCGTC
GGTTTTGTACAATATGTTGCCGGCATAGTACGCAGCTTCTTCTAGTTCAATTACACCATTTTTTAGCAGC
ACCGGATTAACATAACTTTCCAAAATGTTGTACGAACCGTTAAACAAAAACAGTTCACCTCCCTTTTCTA
TACTATTGTCTGCGAGCAGTTGTTTGTTGTTAAAAATAACAGCCATTGTAATGAGACGCACAAACTAATA
TCACAAACTGGAAATGTCTATCAATATATAGTTGCTGATCAGATCCTCATTGTTTGCCTCCCTGCTGCGG
TTTTTCACCGAAGTTCATGCCAGTCCAGCGTTTTTGCAGCAGAAAAGCCGCCGACTTCGGTTTGCGGTCG
CGAGTGAAGATCCCTTTCTTGTTACCGCCAACGCGCAATATGCCTTGCGAGGTCGCAAAATCGGCGAAAT
TCCATACCTGTTCACCGACGACGGCGCTGACGCGATCAAAGACGCGGTGATACATATCCAGCCATGCACA
CTGATACTCTTCACTCCACATGTCGGTGTACATTGAGTGCAGCCCGGCTAACGTATCCACGCCGTATTCG
GTGATGATAATCGGCTGATGCAGTTTCTCCTGCCAGGCCAGAAGTTCTTTTTCCAGTACCTTCTCTGCCG
TTTCCAAATCGCCGCTTTGGACATACCATCCGTAATAACGGTTCAGGCACAGCACATCAAAGAGATCGCT
GATGGTATCGGTGTGAGCGTCGCAGAACATTACATTGACGCAGGTGATCGGACGCGTCGGGTCGAGTTTA
CGCGTTGCTTCCGCCAGTGGCGCGAAATATTCCCGTGCACCTTGCGGACGGGTATCCGGTTCGTTGGCAA
TACTCCACATCACCACGCTTGGGTGGTTTTTGTCACGCGCTATCAGCTCTTTAATCGCCTGTAAGTGCGC
TTGCTGAGTTTCCCCGTTGACTGCCTCTTCGCTGTACAGTTCTTTCGGCTTGTTGCCCGCTTCGAAACCA
ATGCCTAAAGAGAGCGAAAAGCCGACAGCAGCAGTTTCATCAATCACCACGATGCCATGTTCATCTGCCC
AGTCGAGCATCTCTTCAGCGTAAGGGTAATGCGAGGTACGGTAGGAGTTGGCCCCAATCCAGTCCATTAA
TGCGTGGTCGTGCACCATCAGCACGTTATCGAATCCTTTGCCACGTAAGTCCGCATCTTCATGACGACCA
AAGCCAGTAAAGTAGAACGGTTTGTGGTTAATCAGGAACTGTTGGCCCTTCACTGCCACTGACCGGATGC
CGACGCGAAGCGGGTAGATATCACACTCTGTCTGGCTTTTGGCTGTGACGCACAGTTCATAGAGATAACC
TTCACCCGGTTGCCAGAGGTGCGGATTCACCACTTGCAAAGTCCCGCTAGTGCCTTGTCCAGTTGCAACC
ACCTGTTGATCCGCATCACGCAGTTCAACGCTGACATCACCATTGGCCACCACCTGCCAGTCAACAGACG
CGTGGTTACAGTCTTGCGCGACATGCGTCACCACGGTGATATCGTCCACCCAGGTGTTCGGCGTGGTGTA
GAGCATTACGCTGCGATGGATTCCGGCATAGTTAAAGAAATCATGGAAGTAAGACTGCTTTTTCTTGCCG
TTTTCGTCGGTAATCACCATTCCCGGCGGGATAGTCTGCCAGTTCAGTTCGTTGTTCACACAAACGGTGA
TACGTACACTTTTCCCGGCAATAACATACGGCGTGACATCGGCTTCAAATGGCGTATAGCCGCCCTGATG
CTCCATCACTTCCTGATTATTGACCCACACTTTGCCGTAATGAGTGACCGCATCGAAACGCAGCACGATA
CGCTGGCCTGCCCAACCTTTCGGTATAAAGACTTCGCGCTGATACCAGACGTTGCCCGCATAATTACGAA
TATCTGCATCGGCGAACTGATCGTTAAAACTGCCTGGCACAGCAATTGCCCGGCTTTCTTGTAACGCGCT
TTCCCACCAACGCTGATCAATTCCACAGTTTTCGCGATCCAGACTGAATGCCCACAGGCCGTCGAGTTTT
TTGATTTCACGGGTTGGGGTTTCTACAGGACGGACCATATTTATAGGTGTAATTTATGTAGCTGTAATTT
TTACCTTATTAATATTTTTTACGCTTTGCATTCGACGACTGAACTCCCAAATATATGTTTAACTCGTCTT
GGTCGTTTGAATTTTTGTTGCTGTGTTTCCTAATATTTTCCATCACCTTAAATATGTTATTGTAATCCTC
AATGTTGAACTTGCAATTGGACACGGCATAGTTTTCCATAGTCGTGTAAAACATGGTATTGGCTGCATTG
TAATACATCCGACTGAGCGGGTACGGATCTATGTGTTTGAGCAGCCTGTTCAAAAACTCTGCATCGTCGC
AAAACGGAATTTCGTCGACAGATCTGATCATGGAGATAATTAAAATGATAACCATCTCGCAAATAAATAA
GTATTTTACTGTTTTCGTAACAGTTTTGTAATAAAAAAACCTATAAATATAGGATCTATGCACCACCATC
ACCACCATCACCACGAGAACCTTTATTTCCAAGGATCAATGGCACCGATCCTGGGGTATTGGAAGATCAA
GGGCCTAGTGCAGCCCACTCGTCTGCTCCTGGAGTACCTAGAAGAGAAGTATGAGGAGCACCTTTATGAG
CGGGACGAGGGTGACAAGTGGCGCAATAAGAAATTCGAGCTAGGCTTGGAATTCCCCAATCTGCCTTATT
ACATCGATGGCGACGTTAAGTTGACTCAGTCCATGGCCATCATCCGCTACATCGCCGACAAGCACAATAT
GCTAGGCGGGTGCCCGAAGGAGCGAGCTGAGATCTCTATGTTGGAAGGGGCCGTGCTGGATATCCGCTAC
GGCGTGAGCCGCATTGCATACTCAAAGGATTTCGAGACCCTCAAGGTTGACTTCCTGTCAAAGCTGCCTG
AAATGCTAAAGATGTTCGAAGACCGTCTCTGTCATAAGACCTACCTGAACGGGGACCACGTGACACACCC
GGACTTTATGTTGTATGACGCTCTGGACGTCGTGCTTTATATGGACCCTATGTGCCTGGACGCTTTTCCC
AAACTAGTGTGTTTCAAGAAACGTATCGAAGCTATCCCTCAGATTGATAAGTACCTGAAGTCCTCAAAGT
ACATCGCCTGGCCCCTTCAAGGTTGGCAAGCCACATTTGGCGGTGGCGACCATCCTCCCAAGTCAGACCT
AGTGCCTAGGCACAACCAGACCAGCCTATATAAGAAAGCCGGGTCAGCTGCCGCTGTGCTGGAGGAGAAC
CTGTATTTCCAGGGCGGATCCAACATCATGCTCAACAACGATGAGCTCGAATTTGAACAAGCTCCAGAAT
TCCTGCTCGGCGACGGCTCTTTCGGCTCCGTATACCGTGCTGCTTATGAAGGCGAAGAAGTCGCCGTAAA
GATCTTCAACAAGCACACCTCGCTCCGTCTGCTCCGTCAGGAACTGGTCGTTCTGTGTCATCTGCACCAT
CCGAGCCTCATCTCCCTGCTGGCCGCTGGCATCCGTCCTCGTATGCTGGTGATGGAGCTGGCATCCAAGG
GCTCTCTCGACCGCCTGCTGCAGCAGGACAAGGCTTCTCTGACCCGTACTCTGCAGCATCGTATCGCTCT
GCATGTAGCTGACGGCCTGCGTTATCTTCATTCTGCAATGATCATTTATCGCGACCTGAAACCTCATAAT
GTACTGCTGTTTACTCTGTACCCGAACGCTGCCATCATCGCTAAGATTGCAGACTATGGTATTGCGCAGT
ACTGCTGCCGCATGGGCATTAAAACAAGCGAAGGTACGCCGGGTTTCCGTGCTCCAGAAGTGGCTCGTGG
CAACTCCATTTACAACCAGCAAGCTGACGTTTACTCGTTCGGTCTGCTCCTGTACGATATCCTGACTACC
GGCGGCCGTATCGTAGAAGGTCTGAAGTTCCCTAACGAATTCGACGAACTGGAAATCCAGGGCAAGCTGC
CAGACCCGGTTAAAGAATACGGTTGCGCTCCGTGGCCGATGGTAGAGAAGCTCATCAAACAGTGCCTTAA
AGAAAACCCTCAGGAACGTCCAACCTCTGCTCAAGTGTTCGACATCCTTAACAGCGCTGAACTCGTCTGT
CTGACTCGCCGTATTCTCCTGCCTAAGAATGTTATCGTGGAATGTATGGTTGCTACTCACCATAACTGAT
GATAAGCTTTAGTAAGCACTCGAGCACCACCACCACCACCACTAACCTAGGTAGCTGAGCGCATGCAAGC
TGATCCGGGTTATTAGTACATTTATTAAGCGCTAGATTCTGTGCGTTGTTGATTTACAGACAATTGTTGT
ACGTATTTTAATAATTCATTAAATTTATAATCTTTAGGGTGGTATGTTAGAGCGAAAATCAAATGATTTT
CAGCGTCTTTATATCTGAATTTAAATATTAAATCCTCAATAGATTTGTAAAATAGGTTTCGATTAGTTTC
AAACAAGGGTTGTTTTTCCGAACCGATGGCTGGACTATCTAATGGATTTTCGCTCAACGCCACAAAACTT
GCCAAATCTTGTAGCAGCAATCTAGCTTTGTCGATATTCGTTTGTGTTTTGTTTTGTAATAAAGGTTCGA
CGTCGTTCAAAATATTATGCGCTTTTGTATTTCTTTCATCACTGTCGTTAGTGTACAATTGACTCGACGT
AAACACGTTAAATAGAGCTTGGACATATTTAACATCGGGCGTGTTAGCTTTATTAGGCCGATTATCGTCG
TCGTCCCAACCCTCGTCGTTAGAAGTTGCTTCCGAAGACGATTTTGCCATAGCCACACGACGCCTATTAA
TTGTGTCGGCTAACACGTCCGCGATCAAATTTGTAGTTGAGCTTTTTGGAATTATTTCTGATTGCGGGCG
TTTTTGGGCGGGTTTCAATCTAACTGTGCCCGATTTTAATTCAGACAACACGTTAGAAAGCGATGGTGCA
GGCGGTGGTAACATTTCAGACGGCAAATCTACTAATGGCGGCGGTGGTGGAGCTGATGATAAATCTACCA
TCGGTGGAGGCGCAGGCGGGGCTGGCGGCGGAGGCGGAGGCGGAGGTGGTGGCGGTGATGCAGACGGCGG
TTTAGGCTCAAATGTCTCTTTAGGCAACACAGTCGGCACCTCAACTATTGTACTGGTTTCGGGCGCCGTT
TTTGGTTTGACCGGTCTGAGACGAGTGCGATTTTTTTCGTTTCTAATAGCTTCCAACAATTGTTGTCTGT
CGTCTAAAGGTGCAGCGGGTTGAGGTTCCGTCGGCATTGGTGGAGCGGGCGGCAATTCAGACATCGATGG
TGGTGGTGGTGGTGGAGGCGCTGGAATGTTAGGCACGGGAGAAGGTGGTGGCGGCGGTGCCGCCGGTATA
ATTTGTTCTGGTTTAGTTTGTTCGCGCACGATTGTGGGCACCGGCGCAGGCGCCGCTGGCTGCACAACGG
AAGGTCGTCTGCTTCGAGGCAGCGCTTGGGGTGGTGGCAATTCAATATTATAATTGGAATACAAATCGTA
AAAATCTGCTATAAGCATTGTAATTTCGCTATCGTTTACCGTGCCGATATTTAACAACCGCTCAATGTAA
GCAATTGTATTGTAAAGAGATTGTCTCAAGCTCGGATCGATCCCGCACGCCGATAACAAGCCTTTTCATT
TTTACTACAGCATTGTAGTGGCGAGACACTTCGCTGTCGTCGAGGTTTAAACGCTTCCTCGCTCACTGAC
TCGCTGCGCTCGGTCGTTCGGCTGCGGCGAGCGGTATCAGCTCACTCAAAGGCGGTAATACGGTTATCCA
CAGAATCAGGGGATAACGCAGGAAAGAACATGTGAGCAAAAGGCCAGCAAAAGGCCAGGAACCGTAAAAA
GGCCGCGTTGCTGGCGTTTTTCCATAGGCTCCGCCCCCCTGACGAGCATCACAAAAATCGACGCTCAAGT
CAGAGGTGGCGAAACCCGACAGGACTATAAAGATACCAGGCGTTTCCCCCTGGAAGCTCCCTCGTGCGCT
CTCCTGTTCCGACCCTGCCGCTTACCGGATACCTGTCCGCCTTTCTCCCTTCGGGAAGCGTGGCGCTTTC
TCATAGCTCACGCTGTAGGTATCTCAGTTCGGTGTAGGTCGTTCGCTCCAAGCTGGGCTGTGTGCACGAA
CCCCCCGTTCAGCCCGACCGCTGCGCCTTATCCGGTAACTATCGTCTTGAGTCCAACCCGGTAAGACACG
ACTTATCGCCACTGGCAGCAGCCACTGGTAACAGGATTAGCAGAGCGAGGTATGTAGGCGGTGCTACAGA
GTTCTTGAAGTGGTGGCCTAACTACGGCTACACTAGAAGGACAGTATTTGGTATCTGCGCTCTGCTGAAG
CCAGTTACCTTCGGAAAAAGAGTTGGTAGCTCTTGATCCGGCAAACAAACCACCGCTGGTAGCGGTGGTT
TTTTTGTTTGCAAGCAGCAGATTACGCGCAGAAAAAAAGGATCTCAAGAAGATCCTTTGATCTTTTCTAC
GGGGTCTGACGCTCAGTGGAACGAAAACTCACGTTAAGGGATTTTGGTCATGAGATTATCAAAAAGGATC
TTCACCTAGATCCTTTTAAATTAAAAATGAAGTTTTAAATCAATCTAAAGTATATATGAGTAAACTTGGT
CTGACAGTTACCAATGCTTAATCAGTGAGGCACCTATCTCAGCGATCTGTCTATTTCGTTCATCCATAGT
TGCCTGACTCCCCGTCGTGTAGATAACTACGATACGGGAGGGCTTACCATCTGGCCCCAGTGCTGCAATG
ATACCGCGAGACCCACGCTCACCGGCTCCAGATTTATCAGCAATAAACCAGCCAGCCGGAAGGGCCGAGC
GCAGAAGTGGTCCTGCAACTTTATCCGCCTCCATCCAGTCTATTAATTGTTGCCGGGAAGCTAGAGTAAG
TAGTTCGCCAGTTAATAGTTTGCGCAACGTTGTTGCCATTGCTACAGGCATCGTGGTGTCACGCTCGTCG
TTTGGTATGGCTTCATTCAGCTCCGGTTCCCAACGATCAAGGCGAGTTACATGATCCCCCATGTTGTGCA
AAAAAGCGGTTAGCTCCTTCGGTCCTCCGATCGTTGTCAGAAGTAAGTTGGCCGCAGTGTTATCACTCAT
GGTTATGGCAGCACTGCATAATTCTCTTACTGTCATGCCATCCGTAAGATGCTTTTCTGTGACTGGTGAG
TACTCAACCAAGTCATTCTGAGAATAGTGTATGCGGCGACCGAGTTGCTCTTGCCCGGCGTCAATACGGG
ATAATACCGCGCCACATAGCAGAACTTTAAAAGTGCTCATCATTGGAAAACGTTCTTCGGGGCGAAAACT
CTCAAGGATCTTACCGCTGTTGAGATCCAGTTCGATGTAACCCACTCGTGCACCCAACTGATCTTCAGCA
TCTTTTACTTTCACCAGCGTTTCTGGGTGAGCAAAAACAGGAAGGCAAAATGCCGCAAAAAAGGGAATAA
GGGCGACACGGAAATGTTGAATACTCATACTCTTCCTTTTTCAATATTATTGAAGCATTTATCAGGGTTA
TTGTCTCATGAGCGGATACATATTTGAATGTATTTAGAAAAATAAACAAATAGGGGTTCCGCGCACATTT
CCCCGAAAAGTGCCACCTG
[124 nt withheld, positions 8560-8683]
C
[91 nt withheld, positions 8685-8775]
A
[49 nt withheld, positions 8777-8825]
CCTTTGACGTTGGAGTCCACGTTCTTT
[37 nt withheld, positions 8853-8889]
ACCCTATCTCGGTCTATTCTTTTGATTTATAAGGGATTTTGCCGATTTCGGCCTATTGGTTAAAAAATGA
GCTGATTTAACAAAAATTTAACGCGAATTTTAACAAAATATTAACGTTTACAATTTCCCATTCGCCATTC
AGGCTGCGCAACTGTTGGGAAGGGCGATCGGTGCGGGCCTCTTCGCTATTACGCCA
Features (pLannotate 1.2.2; 15 found; start..end, strand, type, name):
    329..453     +  CDS            lef2: baculovirus late expression factor 2
    491..1096    +  CDS            ORF603: baculovirus ORF603 protein
   1167..2972    -  CDS            GUS: β-glucuronidase; uidA (or gusA) from E. coli
   2987..3302    -  promoter       p6.9 promoter: Autographa californica p6.9; baculovirus late basic protein promoter
   3317..3408    +  promoter       polyhedrin promoter: polh from Autographa californica; promoter for the baculovirus polyhedrin gene
   3469..4122    +  CDS            GST26_SCHJA: Experimental evidence at protein level: Swiss-Prot protein existence level 1. GST isoenzymes appear to play a central role in the parasite detoxification system. Other functions are also suspected including a role in increasing the solubility of haematin in the parasite gut. From Schistosoma japonicum (Blood fluke).
   4222..5106    +  CDS            LRRK2 (fragment): LRRK2_HUMAN - Also known as PARK8. Experimental evidence at protein level: Swiss-Prot protein existence level 1. Serine/threonine-protein kinase which phosphorylates a broad range of proteins involved in multiple processes such as neuronal plasticity, autophagy, and vesicle trafficking (PubMed:20949042, PubMed:22012985, PubMed:26824392, PubMed:29125462, PubMed:28720718, PubMed:29127255, PubMed:30398148, PubMed:29212815, PubMed:30635421, PubMed:21850687, PubMed:23395371, PubMed:17114044, PubMed:24687852, PubMed:26014385, PubMed:25201882). Is a key regulator of RAB GTPases by regulating the GTP/
   5135..5152    +  CDS            9xHis (fragment): 9xHis affinity tag
   5189..6546    +  misc_recomb    baculovirus recombination region (ORF1629): contains part of ORF1629
   6544..6621    -  CDS            P61 (fragment): P78_NPVAC - Experimental evidence at protein level: Swiss-Prot protein existence level 1. Plays a role in the transport of the nucleocapsids from the cytoplasm toward the host nucleus together with the host actin- polymerizing Arp2/3 complex. From Autographa californica nuclear polyhedrosis virus (AcMNPV).
   6809..7397    -  rep_origin     ori: high-copy-number ColE1/pMB1/pBR322/pUC origin of replication
   7568..8428    -  CDS            AmpR: β-lactamase; bla; confers resistance to ampicillin, carbenicillin, and related antibiotics
   8429..8533    -  promoter       AmpR promoter: bla
   8560..9015    +  rep_origin     f1 ori (sequence partly withheld): f1 bacteriophage origin of replication; arrow indicates direction of (+) strand synthesis
   9020..1       -  CDS            lacZα (fragment) (across the origin): LacZα fragment of β-galactosidase; lacZ fragment
