[The description below was written by a language model from this plasmid's Addgene catalogue record and pLannotate feature annotations shown in this document.]
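Description:
LRRK2_1867_2161_V2048S is a 9,085-nt baculovirus transfer plasmid built on the pEMB017 backbone (Emerald) for expressing a fragment of human LRRK2 in insect cells. It is maintained in E. coli through a high-copy ColE1/pUC-type origin and an ampicillin resistance gene (β-lactamase with its own promoter). An f1 phage origin and a remnant of lacZα are also annotated. The expression region is flanked on one side by lef2 and ORF603 and on the other by an ORF1629 recombination region. These AcMNPV sequences allow homologous recombination with baculoviral DNA, transferring the cassette into the polyhedrin locus to produce recombinant virus.

The payload is driven by the very late polyhedrin (polH) promoter. Downstream lies a Schistosoma japonicum GST coding sequence followed by the LRRK2 segment, which the catalogue defines as residues 1867–2161 carrying a V2048S substitution. The 885-nt annotated fragment matches that span, which falls within the kinase-domain region of this Parkinson's disease-associated serine/threonine kinase. The record lists N-terminal HisTev and GST-Tev tags, implying TEV-cleavable affinity handles for purification. The feature table, however, detects a short His-tag fragment only downstream of the LRRK2 segment, so the exact His tag placement is not fully resolved by the annotations. Oriented divergently from the polH cassette, a p6.9 late promoter drives E. coli β-glucuronidase (GUS), which can serve as a reporter for identifying recombinant virus. The insert was cloned by restriction enzymes at BamHI and HindIII sites, both destroyed in the process.

The record does not state a purpose. The design is consistent with recombinant production and purification of a defined, mutated LRRK2 fragment for biochemical or structural work.
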