Addgene plasmid #40419: LRRK2_1867_2161_V2048S
Depositing lab: Michael J Fox Foundation MJFF. Depositing organization: Michael J Fox Foundation.
Backbone
  Vector backbone: pEMB017
  Backbone manufacturer: Emerald
  Vector type: Baculovirus
Growth in bacteria
  Bacterial resistance: Ampicillin, 100 μg/mL
  Growth temperature: 37°C
  Growth strain: Top10
  Copy number: High Copy
Gene/Insert
  Gene/Insert name: LRRK2
  Species: H. sapiens (human)
  Mutation: aa1867_2161; V2048S
  Entrez Gene: LRRK2 (a.k.a. AURA17, DARDARIN, PARK8, RIPK7, ROCO2)
  Promoter: polH
  Tag / fusion protein: HisTev (N terminal on insert); GST-Tev (N terminal on insert)
  Cloning method: Restriction Enzyme; 5′ cloning site BamHI (destroyed during cloning); 3′ cloning site HindIII (destroyed during cloning)
  Sequencing primers: 5′ DSP2466For:GAATTTCGTCGACAGATC; 3′ DSP2466Rev:AATAACCCGGATCAGCTT
Terms and licenses: Academic/Nonprofit Terms; Industry Terms
How to cite: LRRK2_1867_2161_V2048S was a gift from Michael J Fox Foundation MJFF (Addgene plasmid # 40419 ; http://n2t.net/addgene:40419 ; RRID:Addgene_40419)
