>Addgene plasmid #40419 | LRRK2_1867_2161_V2048S | addgene partial sequence | sequence record 53149 | DSP2466Rev 5'-AATAACCCGGATCAGCTT-3'
GGTGGTGCTCGAGTGCTTACTAAAGCTTATCATCAGTTATGGTGAGTAGCAACCATACATTCCACGATAA
CATTCTTAGGCAGGAGAATACGGCGAGTCAGACAGACGAGTTCAGCGCTGTTAAGGATGTCGAACACTTG
AGCAGAGGTTGGACGTTCCTGAGGGTTTTCTTTAAGGCACTGTTTGATGAGCTTCTCTACCATCGGCCAC
GGAGCGCAACCGTATTCTTTAACCGGGTCTGGCAGCTTGCCCTGGATTTCCAGTTCGTCGAATTCGTTAG
GGAACTTCAGACCTTCTACGATACGGCCGCCGGTAGTCAGGATATCGTACAGGAGCAGACCGAACGAGTA
AACGTCAGCTTGCTGGTTGTAAATGGAGTTGCCACGAGCCACTTCTGGAGCACGGAAACCCGGCGTACCT
TCGCTTGTTTTAATGCCCATGCGGCAGCAGTACTGCGCAATACCATAGTCTGCAATCTTAGCGATGATGG
CAGCGTTCGGGTACAGAGTAAACAGCAGTACATTATGAGGTTTCAGGTCGCGATAAATGATCATTGCAGA
ATGAAGATAACGCAGGCCGTCAGCTACATGCAGAGCGATACGATGCTGCAGAGTACGGGTCAGAGAAGCC
TTGTCCTGCTGCAGCAGGCGGTCGAGAGAGCCCTTGGATGCCAGCTCCATCACCAGCATACGAGGACGGA
TGCCAGCGGCCAGCAGGGAGATGAGGCTCGGATGGTGCAGATGACACAGAACGACCAGTTCCTGACGGAG
CAGACGGAGCGAGGTGTGCTTGTTGAAGATCTTTACGGCGACTTCTTCGCCTTCATAAGCAGCACGGTAT
ACGGAGCCGAAAGAGCCGTCGCCGAGCAGGAATTCTGGAGCTTGTTCAAATTCGAGCTCATCGTTGTTGA
GCATGATGTTGGATCCGCCCTGGAAATACAGGTTCTCCTCCAGCACAGCGGCAGCTGAC
