>Addgene plasmid #40419 | LRRK2_1867_2161_V2048S | addgene partial sequence | sequence record 53151 | DSP2466For 5'-GAATTTCGTCGACAGATC-3'
CATCTCGCAATAAATAAGTATTTTACTGTTTTCGTAACAGTTTTGTAATAAAAAAACCTATAAATATAGG
ATCTATGCACCACCATCACCACCATCACCACGAGAACCTTTATTTCCAAGGATCAATGGCACCGATCCTG
GGGTATTGGAAGATCAAGGGCCTAGTGCAGCCCACTCGTCTGCTCCTGGAGTACCTAGAAGAGAAGTATG
AGGAGCACCTTTATGAGCGGGACGAGGGTGACAAGTGGCGCAATAAGAAATTCGAGCTAGGCTTGGAATT
CCCCAATCTGCCTTATTACATCGATGGCGACGTTAAGTTGACTCAGTCCATGGCCATCATCCGCTACATC
GCCGACAAGCACAATATGCTAGGCGGGTGCCCGAAGGAGCGAGCTGAGATCTCTATGTTGGAAGGGGCCG
TGCTGGATATCCGCTACGGCGTGAGCCGCATTGCATACTCAAAGGATTTCGAGACCCTCAAGGTTGACTT
CCTGTCAAAGCTGCCTGAAATGCTAAAGATGTTCGAAGACCGTCTCTGTCATAAGACCTACCTGAACGGG
GACCACGTGACACACCCGGACTTTATGTTGTATGACGCTCTGGACGTCGTGCTTTATATGGACCCTATGT
GCCTGGACGCTTTTCCCAAACTAGTGTGTTTCAAGAAACGTATCGAAGCTATCCCTCAGATTGATAAGTA
CCTGAAGTCCTCAAAGTACATCGCCTGGCCCCTTCAAGGTTGGCAAGCCACATTTGGCGGTGGCGACCAT
CCTCCCAAGTCAGACCTAGTGCCTAGGCACAACCAGACCAGCCTATATAAGAAAGCCGGGTCAGCTGCCG
